Addgene plasmid #157065: pD649-HAsp-CEACAM3-COMP5AP-AviTag-9xHis
Purpose: Mammalian expression of cell-surface protein extracellular domain fused to COMP5AP-AviTag-9xHis. Protein is secreted from cells.
Depositing lab: Chris Garcia. Depositing organization: Stanford University. Publication: A Human IgSF Cell-Surface Interactome Reveals a Complex Network of Protein-Protein Interactions. Wojtowicz WM, Vielmetter J, Fernandes RA, Siepe DH, Eastman CL, Chisholm GB, Cox S, Klock H, Anderson PW, Rue SM, Miller JJ, Glaser SM, Bragstad ML, Vance J, Lam AW, Lesley SA, Zinn K, Garcia KC. Cell. 2020 Aug 20;182(4):1027-1043.e17. doi: 10.1016/j.cell.2020.07.025. PubMed 32822567.
Backbone
  Vector backbone: pD649
  Backbone size w/o insert (bp): 7153
  Vector type: Mammalian Expression
Growth in bacteria
  Bacterial resistance: Ampicillin, 100 μg/mL
  Growth temperature: 37°C
  Growth strain: DH5alpha
  Copy number: High Copy
Gene/Insert
  Gene/Insert name: CEACAM3 (alt name: CEAM3)
  Species: H. sapiens (human)
  Insert size (bp): 363
  Entrez Gene: CEACAM3 (a.k.a. CD66D, CEA, CGM1, CGM1a, W264, W282)
  Promoter: CMV/SP6
  Tag / fusion protein: COMP5AP-AviTag-9xHis (C terminal on backbone)
  Cloning method: Restriction Enzyme; 5′ cloning site GCGGCCGC (not destroyed); 3′ cloning site GGCGCGCC (not destroyed)
  Sequencing primers: 5′ ATTTAGGTGACACTATAG; 3′ CGTCGCACTCCATCACGGTG
Resource information
  A portion of this plasmid was derived from a plasmid made by: synthesis by ThermoFisher
Terms and licenses: Academic/Nonprofit Terms; Industry Terms: Not Available to Industry
Depositor comments: Some plasmids in this collection may have an IS4-like element ISVsa5 family transposase upstream of the CMV promoter.
How to cite: pD649-HAsp-CEACAM3-COMP5AP-AviTag-9xHis was a gift from Chris Garcia (Addgene plasmid # 157065 ; http://n2t.net/addgene:157065 ; RRID:Addgene_157065)
