[The description below was written by a language model from this plasmid's Addgene catalogue record and pLannotate feature annotations shown in this document.]
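Description:
pD649-HAsp-CEACAM3-COMP5AP-AviTag-9xHis is a mammalian expression plasmid built on the pD649 backbone for producing a secreted, tagged form of the extracellular domain of human CEACAM3 (CD66D). It is maintained in E. coli at high copy from a ColE1/pUC-type origin under ampicillin selection (AmpR, β-lactamase). The annotated sequence also carries an SV40 early promoter and a bacterial EM7 promoter upstream of a puromycin N-acetyltransferase coding region, followed by a short ble-like fragment and an SV40 poly(A) signal. This arrangement would permit puromycin selection in mammalian cells, although the record does not list that as an intended use. Small KanR, lacZα, rrnB terminator and f1 ori fragments appear to be backbone remnants. The depositor notes that some plasmids in this collection may carry an IS4-like transposase element upstream of the CMV promoter; none is annotated here.

The expression cassette is driven by the CMV enhancer/promoter with a fragment of CMV intron A, and an SP6 promoter lies just upstream of the coding region. An N-terminal signal peptide directs the product into the secretory pathway; the name calls it HAsp, while the annotation software matches it to an immunoglobulin heavy-chain signal sequence fragment. The roughly 360 bp CEACAM3 ectodomain segment sits between retained NotI and AscI sites. It is fused in frame to the coiled-coil region of rat cartilage oligomeric matrix protein, which pentamerises the fusion and so raises binding avidity. Human placental alkaline phosphatase follows as an enzymatic reporter, then an AviTag for site-specific biotinylation and a polyhistidine tag for purification (named 9xHis, annotated as 8xHis). A bGH poly(A) signal ends the transcript. The construct belongs to a collection made for mapping extracellular protein–protein interactions among human immunoglobulin-superfamily cell-surface proteins. The multimeric, phosphatase-tagged design is consistent with use as a soluble binding probe in such screens.
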