Features (pLannotate 1.2.2; 24 found; start..end, strand, type, name):
    119..143     -  CDS            KanR (fragment): aminoglycoside phosphotransferase; aph(3')-Ia; confers resistance to kanamycin
    254..842     +  rep_origin     ori: high-copy-number ColE1/pMB1/pBR322/pUC origin of replication
   1067..1084    +  terminator     rrnB T2 terminator (fragment): transcription terminator T2 from the E. coli rrnB gene
   1109..1128    -  CDS            lacZα (fragment): LacZα fragment of β-galactosidase; lacZ fragment
   1584..1600    +  protein_bind   lac operator: The lac repressor binds to the lac operator to inhibit transcription in E. coli. This inhibition can be relieved by adding lactose or isopropyl-β-D-thiogalactopyranoside (IPTG). lac repressor encoded by lacI
   1843..2146    +  enhancer       CMV enhancer: human cytomegalovirus immediate early enhancer
   2147..2350    +  promoter       CMV promoter: human cytomegalovirus (CMV) immediate early promoter
   2486..2529    +  intron         CMV intron (fragment): modified intron A from human cytomegalovirus
   2581..2599    +  promoter       SP6 promoter: promoter for bacteriophage SP6 RNA polymerase
   2603..2640    +  CDS            IgH signal sequence (fragment): signal sequence from the mouse immunoglobulin heavy chain variable region
   2746..3111    +  CDS            CEACAM3 (fragment): CEAM3_HUMAN - Also known as CD66D, CGM1. Experimental evidence at protein level: Swiss-Prot protein existence level 1. Major granulocyte receptor mediating recognition and efficient opsonin-independent phagocytosis of CEACAM-binding microorganisms, including Neissiria, Moxarella and Haemophilus species, thus playing an important role in the clearance of pathogens by the innate immune system. Responsible for RAC1 stimulation in the course of pathogen phagocytosis. From Homo sapiens (Human).
   3208..3387    +  CDS            Comp (fragment): COMP_RAT - Experimental evidence at protein level: Swiss-Prot protein existence level 1. May play a role in the structural integrity of cartilage via its interaction with other extracellular matrix proteins such as the collagens and fibronectin. Can mediate the interaction of chondrocytes with the cartilage extracellular matrix through interaction with cell surface integrin receptors. Could play a role in the pathogenesis of osteoarthritis. Potent suppressor of apoptosis in both primary chondrocytes and transformed cells. Suppresses apoptosis by blocking the activation of caspase-3 and by indu
   3375..4827    +  CDS            SEAP (fragment): secreted alkaline phosphatase from human placenta The natural enzyme has a C-terminal transmembrane sequence that is replaced by a GPI anchor.
   4852..4893    +  CDS            AviTag™ (fragment): peptide tag that allows for enzymatic biotinylation
   4897..4920    +  CDS            8xHis: 8xHis affinity tag
   5066..5177    +  polyA_signal   bGH poly(A) signal: bovine growth hormone polyadenylation signal
   5178..5286    +  rep_origin     f1 ori (fragment): f1 bacteriophage origin of replication; arrow indicates direction of (+) strand synthesis
   5300..5629    +  promoter       SV40 promoter: SV40 enhancer and early promoter
   5677..5724    +  promoter       EM7 promoter: synthetic bacterial promoter&nbsp
   5743..6342    +  CDS            PuroR (fragment): puromycin N-acetyltransferase; pac from Streptomyces; confers resistance to puromycin
   6352..6477    +  CDS            ble (fragment): BLE_KLEPN - Experimental evidence at protein level: Swiss-Prot protein existence level 1. Binding protein with a strong affinity to the bleomycin family of antibiotics. Binds to CL990; an antimitotic-antibiotic compound. From Klebsiella pneumoniae.
   6472..6593    +  polyA_signal   SV40 poly(A) signal: SV40 polyadenylation signal
   6646..7506    -  CDS            AmpR: β-lactamase; bla; confers resistance to ampicillin, carbenicillin, and related antibiotics
   7509..89      -  promoter       AmpR promoter (fragment) (across the origin): bla
>Addgene plasmid #157065 | pD649-HAsp-CEACAM3-COMP5AP-AviTag-9xHis | depositor full sequence | sequence record 303239 | Full Sequence
TTTCAATATTATTGAAGCATTTATCAGGGTTATTGTCTCATGAGCGGATACATATTTGAATGTATTTAGA
AAAATAAACAAATAGGGGTCAGTGTTACAACCAATTAACCAATTCTGAACATTATCGCGAGCCCATTTAT
ACCTGAATATGGCTCATAACACCCCTTGCTCATGACCAAAATCCCTTAACGTGAGTTACGCGCGCGTCGT
TCCACTGAGCGTCAGACCCCGTAGAAAAGATCAAAGGATCTTCTTGAGATCCTTTTTTTCTGCGCGTAAT
CTGCTGCTTGCAAACAAAAAAACCACCGCTACCAGCGGTGGTTTGTTTGCCGGATCAAGAGCTACCAACT
CTTTTTCCGAAGGTAACTGGCTTCAGCAGAGCGCAGATACCAAATACTGTTCTTCTAGTGTAGCCGTAGT
TAGCCCACCACTTCAAGAACTCTGTAGCACCGCCTACATACCTCGCTCTGCTAATCCTGTTACCAGTGGC
TGCTGCCAGTGGCGATAAGTCGTGTCTTACCGGGTTGGACTCAAGACGATAGTTACCGGATAAGGCGCAG
CGGTCGGGCTGAACGGGGGGTTCGTGCACACAGCCCAGCTTGGAGCGAACGACCTACACCGAACTGAGAT
ACCTACAGCGTGAGCTATGAGAAAGCGCCACGCTTCCCGAAGGGAGAAAGGCGGACAGGTATCCGGTAAG
CGGCAGGGTCGGAACAGGAGAGCGCACGAGGGAGCTTCCAGGGGGAAACGCCTGGTATCTTTATAGTCCT
GTCGGGTTTCGCCACCTCTGACTTGAGCGTCGATTTTTGTGATGCTCGTCAGGGGGGCGGAGCCTATGGA
AAAACGCCAGCAACGCGGCCTTTTTACGGTTCCTGGCCTTTTGCTGGCCTTTTGCTCACATGTTCTTTCC
TGCGTTATCCCCTGATTCTGTGGATAACCGTATTACCGCCTTTGAGTGAGCTGATACCGCTCGCCGCAGC
CGAACGACCGAGCGCAGCGAGTCAGTGAGCGAGGAAGCGGAAGGCGAGAGTAGGGAACTGCCAGGCATCA
AACTAAGCAGAAGGCCCCTGACGGATGGCCTTTTTGCGTTTCTACAAACTCTTTCTGTGTTGTAAAACGA
CGGCCAGTCTTAAGCTCGGGCCCCCTGGGCGGTTCTGATAACGAGTAATCGTTAATCCGCAAATAACGTA
AAAACCCGCTTCGGCGGGTTTTTTTATGGGGGGAGTTTAGGGAAAGAGCATTTGTCAGAATATTTAAGGG
CGCCTGTCACTTTGCTTGATATATGAGAATTATTTAACCTTATAAATGAGAAAAAAGCAACGCACTTTAA
ATAAGATACGTTGCTTTTTCGATTGATGAACACCTATAATTAAACTATTCATCTATTATTTATGATTTTT
TGTATATACAATATTTCTAGTTTGTTAAAGAGAATTAAGAAAATAAATCTCGAAAATAATAAAGGGAAAA
TCAGTTTTTGATATCAAAATTATACATGTCAACGATAATACAAAATATAATACAAACTATAAGATGTTAT
CAGTATTTATTATCATTTAGAATAAATTTTGTGTCGCCCTTAATTGTGAGCGGATAACAATTACGAGCTT
CATGCACAGTGGCGTTGACTCAATATTGGCCATTAGCCATATTATTCATTGGTTATATAGCATAAATCAA
TATTGGCTATTGGCCATTGCATACGTTGTATCTATATCATAATATGTACATTTATATTGGCTCATGTCCA
ATATGACCGCCATGTTGGCATTGATTATTGACTAGTTATTAATAGTAATCAATTACGGGGTCATTAGTTC
ATAGCCCATATATGGAGTTCCGCGTTACATAACTTACGGTAAATGGCCCGCCTGGCTGACCGCCCAACGA
CCCCCGCCCATTGACGTCAATAATGACGTATGTTCCCATAGTAACGCCAATAGGGACTTTCCATTGACGT
CAATGGGTGGAGTATTTACGGTAAACTGCCCACTTGGCAGTACATCAAGTGTATCATATGCCAAGTACGC
CCCCTATTGACGTCAATGACGGTAAATGGCCCGCCTGGCATTATGCCCAGTACATGACCTTATGGGACTT
TCCTACTTGGCAGTACATCTACGTATTAGTCATCGCTATTACCATGGTGATGCGGTTTTGGCAGTACATC
AATGGGCGTGGATAGCGGTTTGACTCACGGGGATTTCCAAGTCTCCACCCCATTGACGTCAATGGGAGTT
TGTTTTGGCACCAAAATCAACGGGACTTTCCAAAATGTCGTAACAACTCCGCCCCATTGACGCAAATGGG
CGGTAGGCGTGTACGGTGGGAGGTCTATATAAGCAGAGCTCGTTTAGTGAACCGTCAGATCGCCTGGAGA
CGCCATCCACGCTGTTTTGACCTCCATAGAAGACACCGGGACCGATCCAGCCTCCGCGGCCGGGAACGGT
GCATTGGAACGCGGATTCCCCGTGCCAAGAGTGACGTAAGTACCGCCTATAGAGTCTATAGGCCCACCCC
CTTGGCTTCGTTAGAACGCGGCTACAATTAATACATAACCTTATGTATCATACACATACGATTTAGGTGA
CACTATAGAATAACATCCACTTTGCCTTTCTCTCCACAGGTGTCCACTCCCAGGTCCAACTGCACCTCGG
TTCTATCGAAAACGCGCCTGCTAGCGCCACCATGAAGACCATCATTGCCCTGAGCTACATCTTCTGCCTG
GTGTTCGCTGCGGCCGCCAAGCTGACAATCGAGTCTATGCCTCTGAGCGTGGCCGAGGGAAAAGAGGTGC
TGCTGCTGGTTCACAACCTGCCTCAGCACCTGTTCGGCTACAGCTGGTATAAGGGCGAGAGAGTGGACGG
CAATAGCCTGATCGTGGGCTACGTGATCGGCACACAACAAGCTACACCTGGCGCCGCTTACAGCGGCAGA
GAGACAATCTATACCAACGCCAGCCTGCTGATCCAGAACGTGACCCAGAACGACATCGGCTTCTACACCC
TGCAAGTGATCAAGAGCGACCTGGTCAATGAGGAAGCCACCGGCCAGTTCCACGTGTACCAAGAAAATGC
CCCTGGACTGCCTGTGGGAGCTGTTGCCGGTGGCGCGCCGGAAGATCAAGTTGATCCAAGATTGATTGAT
GGCAAGGGCGGATCTCTGGAGGTGCTGTTCCAGGGACCAGGCGGAAGCGGCAATCCCGGCGGCGATCTGG
CCCCCCAGATGCTGCGCGAGCTGCAGGAGACCAATGCCGCCCTGCAGGACGTGCGCGAGCTGCTGCGCCA
CCGCGTGAAGGAGATCACCTTCCTGAAGAACACCGTGATGGAGTGCGACGCCTGCGGTATGCAGCCCTCT
AGAGGCTCCGGCTCCATCATCCCAGTTGAGGAGGAGAACCCGGACTTCTGGAACCGCGAGGCAGCCGAGG
CCCTGGGTGCCGCCAAGAAGCTGCAGCCTGCACAGACAGCCGCCAAGAACCTCATCATCTTCCTGGGCGA
TGGGATGGGGGTGTCTACGGTGACAGCTGCCAGGATCCTAAAAGGGCAGAAGAAGGACAAACTGGGGCCT
GAGATACCCCTGGCCATGGACCGCTTCCCATATGTGGCTCTGTCCAAGACATACAATGTAGACAAACATG
TGCCAGACAGTGGAGCCACAGCCACGGCCTACCTGTGCGGGGTCAAGGGCAACTTCCAGACCATTGGCTT
GAGTGCAGCCGCCCGCTTTAACCAGTGCAACACGACACGCGGCAACGAGGTCATCTCCGTGATGAATCGG
GCCAAGAAAGCAGGGAAGTCAGTGGGAGTGGTAACCACCACACGAGTGCAGCACGCCTCGCCAGCCGGCA
CCTACGCCCACACGGTGAACCGCAACTGGTACTCGGACGCCGACGTGCCTGCCTCGGCCCGCCAGGAGGG
GTGCCAGGACATCGCTACGCAGCTCATCTCCAACATGGACATTGACGTGATCCTAGGTGGAGGCCGAAAG
TACATGTTTCGCATGGGAACCCCAGACCCTGAGTACCCAGATGACTACAGCCAAGGTGGGACCAGGCTGG
ACGGGAAGAATCTGGTGCAGGAATGGCTGGCGAAGCGCCAGGGTGCCCGGTATGTGTGGAACCGCACTGA
GCTCATGCAGGCTTCCCTGGACCCGTCTGTGACCCATCTCATGGGTCTCTTTGAGCCTGGAGACATGAAA
TACGAGATCCACCGAGACTCCACACTGGACCCCTCCCTGATGGAGATGACAGAGGCTGCCCTGCGCCTGC
TGAGCAGGAACCCCCGCGGCTTCTTCCTCTTCGTGGAGGGTGGTCGCATCGACCATGGTCATCATGAAAG
CAGGGCTTACCGGGCACTGACTGAGACGATCATGTTCGACGACGCCATTGAGAGGGCGGGCCAGCTCACC
AGCGAGGAGGACACGCTGAGCCTCGTCACTGCCGACCACTCCCACGTCTTCTCCTTCGGAGGCTACCCCC
TGCGAGGGAGCTCCATCTTCGGGCTGGCCCCTGGCAAGGCCCGGGACAGGAAGGCCTACACGGTCCTCCT
ATACGGAAACGGTCCAGGCTATGTGCTCAAGGACGGCGCCCGGCCGGATGTTACCGAGAGCGAGAGCGGG
AGCCCCGAGTATCGGCAGCAGTCAGCAGTGCCCCTGGACGAAGAGACCCACGCAGGCGAGGACGTGGCGG
TGTTCGCGCGCGGCCCGCAGGCGCACCTGGTTCACGGCGTGCAGGAGCAGACCTTCATAGCGCACGTCAT
GGCCTTCGCCGCCTGCCTGGAGCCCTACACCGCCTGCGACCTGGCGCCCCCCGCCGGCACCACCGACGCC
GCGCACCCGGGTGGCGGAGGACTGAACGACATCTTCGAGGCTCAGAAAATCGAATGGCACGAACATCACC
ATCACCATCACCATCACCATTAAGGCCGGCCTGTAGTCACTGGCACAACGCGTTACCCGGTAAGCCAATC
GGGTATACACGGTCGTCATACTGCAGACAGGGTTCTTCTACTTTGCAAGATAGTCTTGAGTAGTAAAATA
AATAGATAGAGAAAATCAGCCTCGACTGTGCCTTCTAGTTGCCAGCCATCTGTTGTTTGCCCCTCCCCCG
TGCCTTCCTTGACCCTGGAAGGTGCCACTCCCACTGTCCTTTCCTAATAAAATGAGGAAATTGCATCACA
ACACTCAACCCTATCTCGGTCTATTCTTTTGATTTATAAGGGATTTTGCCGATTTCGGCCTATTGGTTAA
AAAATGAGCTGATTTAACAAAAATTTAACGCGAATTAATTCTGTGGAATGTGTGTCAGTTAGGGTGTGGA
AAGTCCCCAGGCTCCCCAGCAGGCAGAAGTATGCAAAGCATGCATCTCAATTAGTCAGCAACCAGGTGTG
GAAAGTCCCCAGGCTCCCCAGCAGGCAGAAGTATGCAAAGCATGCATCTCAATTAGTCAGCAACCATAGT
CCCGCCCCTAACTCCGCCCATCCCGCCCCTAACTCCGCCCAGTTCCGCCCATTCTCCGCCCCATGGCTGA
CTAATTTTTTTTATTTATGCAGAGGCCGAGGCCGCCTCTGCCTCTGAGCTATTCCAGAAGTAGTGAGGAG
GCTTTTTTGGAGGCCTAGGCTTTTGCAAAAAGCTCCCGGGAGCTTGTATATCCATTTTCGGATCTGATCA
GCACGTGTTGACAATTAATCATCGGCATAGTATATCGGCATAGTATAATACGACAAGGTGAGGAACTAAA
CCATGACCGAGTACAAGCCCACGGTGCGCCTCGCCACCCGCGACGACGTCCCCAGGGCCGTACGCACCCT
CGCCGCCGCGTTCGCCGACTACCCCGCCACGCGCCACACCGTCGATCCGGACCGCCACATCGAGCGGGTC
ACCGAGCTGCAAGAACTCTTCCTCACGCGCGTCGGGCTCGACATCGGCAAGGTGTGGGTCGCGGACGACG
GCGCCGCGGTGGCGGTCTGGACCACGCCGGAGAGCGTCGAAGCGGGGGCGGTGTTCGCCGAGATCGGCCC
GCGCATGGCCGAGTTGAGCGGTTCCCGGCTGGCCGCGCAGCAACAGATGGAAGGCCTCCTGGCGCCGCAC
CGGCCCAAGGAGCCCGCGTGGTTCCTGGCCACCGTCGGCGTCTCGCCCGACCACCAGGGCAAGGGTCTGG
GCAGCGCCGTCGTGCTCCCCGGAGTGGAGGCGGCCGAGCGCGCCGGGGTGCCCGCCTTCCTGGAGACATC
CGCGCCCCGCAACCTCCCCTTCTACGAGCGGCTCGGCTTCACCGTCACCGCCGACGTCGAGGTGCCCGAA
GGACCGCGCACCTGGTGCATGACCCGCAAGCCCGGTGCCTGACACGTGCTACGAGATTTCGATTCCACCG
CCGCCTTCTATGAAAGGTTGGGCTTCGGAATCGTTTTCCGGGACGCCGGCTGGATGATCCTCCAGCGCGG
GGATCTCATGCTGGAGTTCTTCGCCCACCCCAACTTGTTTATTGCAGCTTATAATGGTTACAAATAAAGC
AATAGCATCACAAATTTCACAAATAAAGCATTTTTTTCACTGCATTCTAGTTGTGGTTTGTCCAAACTCA
TCAATGTATCTTATCATGTCTGTATACCGTCGACCTCTAGCTAGAGCTTGGCGTAATCATGGTCATTACC
AATGCTTAATCAGTGAGGCACCTATCTCAGCGATCTGTCTATTTCGTTCATCCATAGTTGCCTGACTCCC
CGTCGTGTAGATAACTACGATACGGGAGGGCTTACCATCTGGCCCCAGCGCTGCGATGATACCGCGAGAA
CCACGCTCACCGGCTCCGGATTTATCAGCAATAAACCAGCCAGCCGGAAGGGCCGAGCGCAGAAGTGGTC
CTGCAACTTTATCCGCCTCCATCCAGTCTATTAATTGTTGCCGGGAAGCTAGAGTAAGTAGTTCGCCAGT
TAATAGTTTGCGCAACGTTGTTGCCATCGCTACAGGCATCGTGGTGTCACGCTCGTCGTTTGGTATGGCT
TCATTCAGCTCCGGTTCCCAACGATCAAGGCGAGTTACATGATCCCCCATGTTGTGCAAAAAAGCGGTTA
GCTCCTTCGGTCCTCCGATCGTTGTCAGAAGTAAGTTGGCCGCAGTGTTATCACTCATGGTTATGGCAGC
ACTGCATAATTCTCTTACTGTCATGCCATCCGTAAGATGCTTTTCTGTGACTGGTGAGTACTCAACCAAG
TCATTCTGAGAATAGTGTATGCGGCGACCGAGTTGCTCTTGCCCGGCGTCAATACGGGATAATACCGCGC
CACATAGCAGAACTTTAAAAGTGCTCATCATTGGAAAACGTTCTTCGGGGCGAAAACTCTCAAGGATCTT
ACCGCTGTTGAGATCCAGTTCGATGTAACCCACTCGTGCACCCAACTGATCTTCAGCATCTTTTACTTTC
ACCAGCGTTTCTGGGTGAGCAAAAACAGGAAGGCAAAATGCCGCAAAAAAGGGAATAAGGGCGACACGGA
AATGTTGAATACTCATATTCTTCCTT
