>Addgene plasmid #157065 | pD649-HAsp-CEACAM3-COMP5AP-AviTag-9xHis | depositor partial sequence | sequence record 303240 | insert (extracellular domain)
AAGCTGACAATCGAGTCTATGCCTCTGAGCGTGGCCGAGGGAAAAGAGGTGCTGCTGCTGGTTCACAACC
TGCCTCAGCACCTGTTCGGCTACAGCTGGTATAAGGGCGAGAGAGTGGACGGCAATAGCCTGATCGTGGG
CTACGTGATCGGCACACAACAAGCTACACCTGGCGCCGCTTACAGCGGCAGAGAGACAATCTATACCAAC
GCCAGCCTGCTGATCCAGAACGTGACCCAGAACGACATCGGCTTCTACACCCTGCAAGTGATCAAGAGCG
ACCTGGTCAATGAGGAAGCCACCGGCCAGTTCCACGTGTACCAAGAAAATGCCCCTGGACTGCCTGTGGG
AGCTGTTGCCGGT
